>Addgene plasmid #99018 | YFP Rab4 | addgene full sequence | sequence record 197861 | Addgene NGS Result
AACTTGTTTATTGCAGCTTATAATGGTTACAAATAAAGCAATAGCATCACAAATTTCACAAATAAAGCAT
TTTTTTCACTGCATTCTAGTTGTGGTTTGTCCAAACTCATCAATGTATCTTATCATGTCTGTATACCGTC
GACCTCTAGCTAGAGCTTGGCGTAATCATGGTCATAGCTGTTTCCTGTGTGAAATTGTTATCCGCTCACA
ATTCCACACAACATACGAGCCGGAAGCATAAAGTGTAAAGCCTGGGGTGCCTAATGAGTGAGCTAACTCA
CATTAATTGCGTTGCGCTCACTGCCCGCTTTCCAGTCGGGAAACCTGTCGTGCCAGCTGCATTAATGAAT
CGGCCAACGCGCGGGGAGAGGCGGTTTGCGTATTGGGCGCTCTTCCGCTTCCTCGCTCACTGACTCGCTG
CGCTCGGTCGTTCGGCTGCGGCGAGCGGTATCAGCTCACTCAAAGGCGGTAATACGGTTATCCACAGAAT
CAGGGGATAACGCAGGAAAGAACATGTGAGCAAAAGGCCAGCAAAAGGCCAGGAACCGTAAAAAGGCCGC
GTTGCTGGCGTTTTTCCATAGGCTCCGCCCCCCTGACGAGCATCACAAAAATCGACGCTCAAGTCAGAGG
TGGCGAAACCCGACAGGACTATAAAGATACCAGGCGTTTCCCCCTGGAAGCTCCCTCGTGCGCTCTCCTG
TTCCGACCCTGCCGCTTACCGGATACCTGTCCGCCTTTCTCCCTTCGGGAAGCGTGGCGCTTTCTCATAG
CTCACGCTGTAGGTATCTCAGTTCGGTGTAGGTCGTTCGCTCCAAGCTGGGCTGTGTGCACGAACCCCCC
GTTCAGCCCGACCGCTGCGCCTTATCCGGTAACTATCGTCTTGAGTCCAACCCGGTAAGACACGACTTAT
CGCCACTGGCAGCAGCCACTGGTAACAGGATTAGCAGAGCGAGGTATGTAGGCGGTGCTACAGAGTTCTT
GAAGTGGTGGCCTAACTACGGCTACACTAGAAGAACAGTATTTGGTATCTGCGCTCTGCTGAAGCCAGTT
ACCTTCGGAAAAAGAGTTGGTAGCTCTTGATCCGGCAAACAAACCACCGCTGGTAGCGGTGGTTTTTTTG
TTTGCAAGCAGCAGATTACGCGCAGAAAAAAAGGATCTCAAGAAGATCCTTTGATCTTTTCTACGGGGTC
TGACGCTCAGTGGAACGAAAACTCACGTTAAGGGATTTTGGTCATGAGATTATCAAAAAGGATCTTCACC
TAGATCCTTTTAAATTAAAAATGAAGTTTTAAATCAATCTAAAGTATATATGAGTAAACTTGGTCTGACA
GTTACCAATGCTTAATCAGTGAGGCACCTATCTCAGCGATCTGTCTATTTCGTTCATCCATAGTTGCCTG
ACTCCCCGTCGTGTAGATAACTACGATACGGGAGGGCTTACCATCTGGCCCCAGTGCTGCAATGATACCG
CGAGACCCACGCTCACCGGCTCCAGATTTATCAGCAATAAACCAGCCAGCCGGAAGGGCCGAGCGCAGAA
GTGGTCCTGCAACTTTATCCGCCTCCATCCAGTCTATTAATTGTTGCCGGGAAGCTAGAGTAAGTAGTTC
GCCAGTTAATAGTTTGCGCAACGTTGTTGCCATTGCTACAGGCATCGTGGTGTCACGCTCGTCGTTTGGT
ATGGCTTCATTCAGCTCCGGTTCCCAACGATCAAGGCGAGTTACATGATCCCCCATGTTGTGCAAAAAAG
CGGTTAGCTCCTTCGGTCCTCCGATCGTTGTCAGAAGTAAGTTGGCCGCAGTGTTATCACTCATGGTTAT
GGCAGCACTGCATAATTCTCTTACTGTCATGCCATCCGTAAGATGCTTTTCTGTGACTGGTGAGTACTCA
ACCAAGTCATTCTGAGAATAGTGTATGCGGCGACCGAGTTGCTCTTGCCCGGCGTCAATACGGGATAATA
CCGCGCCACATAGCAGAACTTTAAAAGTGCTCATCATTGGAAAACGTTCTTCGGGGCGAAAACTCTCAAG
GATCTTACCGCTGTTGAGATCCAGTTCGATGTAACCCACTCGTGCACCCAACTGATCTTCAGCATCTTTT
ACTTTCACCAGCGTTTCTGGGTGAGCAAAAACAGGAAGGCAAAATGCCGCAAAAAAGGGAATAAGGGCGA
CACGGAAATGTTGAATACTCATACTCTTCCTTTTTCAATATTATTGAAGCATTTATCAGGGTTATTGTCT
CATGAGCGGATACATATTTGAATGTATTTAGAAAAATAAACAAATAGGGGTTCCGCGCACATTTCCCCGA
AAAGTGCCACCTGACGTCGACGGATCGGGAGATCTCCCGATCCCCTATGGTGCACTCTCAGTACAATCTG
CTCTGATGCCGCATAGTTAAGCCAGTATCTGCTCCCTGCTTGTGTGTTGGAGGTCGCTGAGTAGTGCGCG
AGCAAAATTTAAGCTACAACAAGGCAAGGCTTGACCGACAATTGCATGAAGAATCTGCTTAGGGTTAGGC
GTTTTGCGCTGCTTCGCGATGTACGGGCCAGATATACGCGTTGACATTGATTATTGACTAGTTATTAATA
GTAATCAATTACGGGGTCATTAGTTCATAGCCCATATATGGAGTTCCGCGTTACATAACTTACGGTAAAT
GGCCCGCCTGGCTGACCGCCCAACGACCCCCGCCCATTGACGTCAATAATGACGTATGTTCCCATAGTAA
CGCCAATAGGGACTTTCCATTGACGTCAATGGGTGGAGTATTTACGGTAAACTGCCCACTTGGCAGTACA
TCAAGTGTATCATATGCCAAGTACGCCCCCTATTGACGTCAATGACGGTAAATGGCCCGCCTGGCATTAT
GCCCAGTACATGACCTTATGGGACTTTCCTACTTGGCAGTACATCTACGTATTAGTCATCGCTATTACCA
TGGTGATGCGGTTTTGGCAGTACATCAATGGGCGTGGATAGCGGTTTGACTCACGGGGATTTCCAAGTCT
CCACCCCATTGACGTCAATGGGAGTTTGTTTTGGCACCAAAATCAACGGGACTTTCCAAAATGTCGTAAC
AACTCCGCCCCATTGACGCAAATGGGCGGTAGGCGTGTACGGTGGGAGGTCTATATAAGCAGAGCTCTCT
GGCTAACTAGAGAACCCACTGCTTACTGGCTTATCGAAATTAATACGACTCACTATAGGGAGACCCAAGC
TGGCTAGCTAGCATGAGTAAAGGAGAAGAACTTTTCACTGGAGTTGTCCCAATTCTTGTTGAATTAGATG
GTGATGTTAATGGGCACAAATTTTCTGTCAGTGGAGAGGGTGAAGGTGATGCAACATACGGAAAACTTAC
CCTTAAATTTATTTGCACTACTGGAAAACTACCTGTTCCATGGCCAACACTTGTCACTACTTTCGGTTAT
GGTCTTATGTGCTTTGCAAGATACCCAGATCATATGAAACAGCATGACTTTTTCAAGAGTGCCATGCCCG
AAGGTTATGTACAGGAAAGAACTATATTTTTCAAAGATGACGGGAACTACAAGACACGTGCTGAAGTCAA
GTTTGAAGGTGATACCCTTGTTAATAGAATCGAGTTAAAAGGTATTGATTTTAAAGAAGATGGAAACATT
CTTGGACACAAATTGGAGTACAACTATAACTCACACAATGTATACATCATGGCAGACAAACAAAAGAATG
GAATCAAAGTTAACTTCAAAATTAGACACAACATTGAAGATGGAAGCGTTCAACTAGCAGACCATTATCA
ACAAAATACTCCAATTGGCGATGGCCCTGTCCTTTTACCAGACAACCATTACCTGTCCTATCAATCTAAG
CTTTCGAAAGATCCCAACGAAAAGAGAGACCACATGGTCCTTCTTGAGTTTGTAACAGCTGCTGGGATTA
CACATGGCATGGATGAACTATACAAAGGATCTCGAGCTCAAGCTTCGAATTCTGCAGTCGACGGTACCGC
GGGCCCGGGATCATCAACAAGTTTGTACAAAAAAGCAGGCTTAATGTCGGAAACATACGATTACCTGTTC
AAGTTCCTGATAATTGGCAGTGCTGGCAGCGGTAAGAGTTGTCTGTTGCATCACTTCATCGAGAGCAAGT
TCAAAGACGACAGTTCGCACACCATCGGAGTGGAGTTCGGCTCGCGGATTGTGAACGTGGGCGGCAAGTC
GGTAAAGCTACAGATATGGGACACAGCCGGTCAGGAGAGATTCCGATCGGTGACAAGATCGTACTATCGC
GGAGCAGCCGGAGCTCTCCTGGTCTACGATGCCACTTCGCGGGACTCTTTCAATGCTTTGACAAACTGGC
TGAATGATGCTCGCACTCTGGCCAGCCCAAACATTGTGATCCTTTTGGTGGGCAATAAAAAGGACTTGGA
GGAGGCGCGTGATGTGACCTTTCTGGAAGCAAGCACCTTTGCCCAAGAGAACGAGCTTATCTTCCTGGAG
ACGAGCGCCAAGACGGGGGAGAATGTTGAAGAGGCCTTTCTCAAGTGCTCAAAGACCATACTGGCCAAAA
TTGAGACCGGAGAGCTGGATCCCGAGCGCATCGGCAGCGGTATTCAGTACGGCGGAGCTGCTCTCCGTAA
CTTACAGACACGACAGCGCAGCATCAATAAGCCGGATTGCACCTGTCGCGTTTAAGCGGCCGCTCGAGTC
TAGAGGGCCCGTTTAAACCCGCTGATCAGCCTCGACTGTGCCTTCTAGTTGCCAGCCATCTGTTGTTTGC
CCCTCCCCCGTGCCTTCCTTGACCCTGGAAGGTGCCACTCCCACTGTCCTTTCCTAATAAAATGAGGAAA
TTGCATCGCATTGTCTGAGTAGGTGTCATTCTATTCTGGGGGGTGGGGTGGGGCAGGACAGCAAGGGGGA
GGATTGGGAAGACAATAGCAGGCATGCTGGGGATGCGGTGGGCTCTATGGCTTCTGAGGCGGAAAGAACC
AGCTGGGGCTCTAGGGGGTATCCCC
[124 nt withheld, positions 4996-5119]
C
[91 nt withheld, positions 5121-5211]
A
[49 nt withheld, positions 5213-5261]
CCTTTGACGTTGGAGTCCACGTTCTTT
[37 nt withheld, positions 5289-5325]
ACCCTATCTCGGTCTATTCTTTTGATTTATAAGGGATTTTGCCGATTTCGGCCTATTGGTTAAAAAATGA
GCTGATTTAACAAAAATTTAACGCGAATTAATTCTGTGGAATGTGTGTCAGTTAGGGTGTGGAAAGTCCC
CAGGCTCCCCAGCAGGCAGAAGTATGCAAAGCATGCATCTCAATTAGTCAGCAACCAGGTGTGGAAAGTC
CCCAGGCTCCCCAGCAGGCAGAAGTATGCAAAGCATGCATCTCAATTAGTCAGCAACCATAGTCCCGCCC
CTAACTCCGCCCATCCCGCCCCTAACTCCGCCCAGTTCCGCCCATTCTCCGCCCCATGGCTGACTAATTT
TTTTTATTTATGCAGAGGCCGAGGCCGCCTCTGCCTCTGAGCTATTCCAGAAGTAGTGAGGAGGCTTTTT
TGGAGGCCTAGGCTTTTGCAAAAAGCTCCCGGGAGCTTGTATATCCATTTTCGGATCTGATCAAGAGACA
GGATGAGGATCGTTTCGCATGATTGAACAAGATGGATTGCACGCAGGTTCTCCGGCCGCTTGGGTGGAGA
GGCTATTCGGCTATGACTGGGCACAACAGACAATCGGCTGCTCTGATGCCGCCGTGTTCCGGCTGTCAGC
GCAGGGGCGCCCGGTTCTTTTTGTCAAGACCGACCTGTCCGGTGCCCTGAATGAACTGCAGGACGAGGCA
GCGCGGCTATCGTGGCTGGCCACGACGGGCGTTCCTTGCGCAGCTGTGCTCGACGTTGTCACTGAAGCGG
GAAGGGACTGGCTGCTATTGGGCGAAGTGCCGGGGCAGGATCTCCTGTCATCTCACCTTGCTCCTGCCGA
GAAAGTATCCATCATGGCTGATGCAATGCGGCGGCTGCATACGCTTGATCCGGCTACCTGCCCATTCGAC
CACCAAGCGAAACATCGCATCGAGCGAGCACGTACTCGGATGGAAGCCGGTCTTGTCGATCAGGATGATC
TGGACGAAGAGCATCAGGGGCTCGCGCCAGCCGAACTGTTCGCCAGGCTCAAGGCGCGCATGCCCGACGG
CGAGGATCTCGTCGTGACCCATGGCGATGCCTGCTTGCCGAATATCATGGTGGAAAATGGCCGCTTTTCT
GGATTCATCGACTGTGGCCGGCTGGGTGTGGCGGACCGCTATCAGGACATAGCGTTGGCTACCCGTGATA
TTGCTGAAGAGCTTGGCGGCGAATGGGCTGACCGCTTCCTCGTGCTTTACGGTATCGCCGCTCCCGATTC
GCAGCGCATCGCCTTCTATCGCCTTCTTGACGAGTTCTTCTGAGCGGGACTCTGGGGTTCGAAATGACCG
ACCAAGCGACGCCCAACCTGCCATCACGAGATTTCGATTCCACCGCCGCCTTCTATGAAAGGTTGGGCTT
CGGAATCGTTTTCCGGGACGCCGGCTGGATGATCCTCCAGCGCGGGGATCTCATGCTGGAGTTCTTCGCC
CACCCC
Features (pLannotate 1.2.2; 23 found; start..end, strand, type, name):
      1..122     +  polyA_signal   SV40 poly(A) signal: SV40 polyadenylation signal
    195..211     -  protein_bind   lac operator: The lac repressor binds to the lac operator to inhibit transcription in E. coli. This inhibition can be relieved by adding lactose or isopropyl-β-D-thiogalactopyranoside (IPTG). lac repressor encoded by lacI
    219..249     -  promoter       lac promoter: promoter for the E. coli lac operon
    264..285     -  protein_bind   CAP binding site: CAP binding activates transcription in the presence of cAMP. E. coli catabolite activator protein
    298..390     -  CDS            lacI (fragment): lac repressor; lacI; The lac repressor binds to the lac operator to inhibit transcription in E. coli. This inhibition can be relieved by adding lactose or isopropyl-β-D-thiogalactopyranoside (IPTG).
    573..1161    -  rep_origin     ori: high-copy-number ColE1/pMB1/pBR322/pUC origin of replication
   1332..2192    -  CDS            AmpR: β-lactamase; bla; confers resistance to ampicillin, carbenicillin, and related antibiotics
   2193..2297    -  promoter       AmpR promoter: bla
   2356..2408    -  misc_feature   bom (fragment): basis of mobility region from pBR322
   2563..2942    +  enhancer       CMV enhancer: human cytomegalovirus immediate early enhancer
   2943..3146    +  promoter       CMV promoter: human cytomegalovirus (CMV) immediate early promoter
   3142..3175    +  LTR            5' LTR (truncated) (fragment): truncated 5' long terminal repeat (LTR) from HIV-1
   3191..3209    +  promoter       T7 promoter: promoter for bacteriophage T7 RNA polymerase
   3236..3946    +  CDS            mCitrine: mCitrine is a basic (constitutively fluorescent) yellow fluorescent protein published in 2001, derived from Aequorea victoria.
   3948..4002    +  misc_feature   MCS: multiple cloning site
   4007..4031    +  protein_bind   attB1: mutant version of attB; recombination site for the Gateway® BP reaction BP Clonase™
   4034..4666    +  CDS            RAB4A: RAB4A_HUMAN - Also known as RAB4. Experimental evidence at protein level: Swiss-Prot protein existence level 1. Small GTPase which cycles between an active GTP-bound and an inactive GDP-bound state (PubMed:15907487, PubMed:16034420). Involved in protein transport (PubMed:29425100). Plays a role in vesicular traffic. Mediates VEGFR2 endosomal trafficking to enhance VEGFR2 signaling (PubMed:29425100). Acts as a regulator of platelet alpha- granule release during activation and aggregation of platelets (By similarity). From Homo sapiens (Human).
   4726..4950    +  polyA_signal   bGH poly(A) signal: bovine growth hormone polyadenylation signal
   4954..4975    +  promoter       SV40 promoter (fragment): SV40 enhancer and early promoter
   4996..5424    +  rep_origin     f1 ori (sequence partly withheld): f1 bacteriophage origin of replication; arrow indicates direction of (+) strand synthesis
   5438..5767    +  promoter       SV40 promoter: SV40 enhancer and early promoter
   5834..6625    +  CDS            neo: KKA2_KLEPN - Also known as kan, nptII. Experimental evidence at protein level: Swiss-Prot protein existence level 1. Resistance to kanamycin, neomycin, paromomycin, ribostamycin, butirosin and gentamicin B. From Klebsiella pneumoniae.
   6649..6       +  CDS            ble (fragment) (across the origin): BLE_KLEPN - Experimental evidence at protein level: Swiss-Prot protein existence level 1. Binding protein with a strong affinity to the bleomycin family of antibiotics. Binds to CL990; an antimitotic-antibiotic compound. From Klebsiella pneumoniae.
