[The description below was written by a language model from this plasmid's Addgene catalogue record and pLannotate feature annotations shown in this document.]
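Description:
YFP Rab4 is a mammalian expression plasmid built on the pcDNA3.1 backbone and designed to visualise the localisation of the trafficking GTPase Rab4 in living cells. It replicates at high copy in E. coli from a ColE1/pUC-type origin under ampicillin selection (AmpR), and also carries an f1 origin. For mammalian cells, an SV40 early promoter drives a neomycin phosphotransferase gene followed by an SV40 polyadenylation signal, allowing G418 selection of stable transfectants.

The expression cassette uses the human CMV immediate-early enhancer and promoter, with a T7 promoter just downstream, and ends in the bovine growth hormone polyadenylation signal. The open reading frame encodes a yellow fluorescent protein, which the sequence annotation identifies as the mCitrine variant, fused to the N terminus of Rab4. Between the two coding regions lie a short multiple cloning site and an attB1 Gateway recombination site. These are presumably remnants of the source construct, since the depositor notes that the YFP-Rab4 fusion was moved into pcDNA3.1 from an earlier plasmid, using NheI and NotI sites. The catalogue lists the insert as Drosophila melanogaster Rab4, whereas the automated annotation labels the coding sequence by its similarity to human RAB4A. This most likely reflects homology-based matching of a conserved GTPase rather than a different insert, but the record does not resolve the point. Small fragments annotated as an HIV-1 LTR, lacI and ble appear to be incidental matches within backbone sequence.

Rab4 is associated with endosomal vesicular traffic, so the fusion serves as a fluorescent marker for Rab4-positive compartments. The associated work concerns membrane flow during amoeboid cell migration.
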