Addgene plasmid #99018: YFP Rab4
Purpose: Localization and visualization of trafficking protein Rab4
Depositing lab: Narasimhan Gautam. Depositing organization: Washington University in Saint Louis. Publication: Membrane Flow Drives an Adhesion-Independent Amoeboid Cell Migration Mode. O'Neill PR, Castillo-Badillo JA, Meshik X, Kalyanaraman V, Melgarejo K, Gautam N. Dev Cell. 2018 Jun 15. pii: S1534-5807(18)30422-2. doi: 10.1016/j.devcel.2018.05.029. PubMed 29937389.
Backbone
  Vector backbone: pcDNA3.1
  Backbone manufacturer: invitrogen
  Backbone size w/o insert (bp): 5428
  Total vector size (bp): 6790
  Vector type: Mammalian Expression
  Selectable markers: Neomycin (select with G418)
Growth in bacteria
  Bacterial resistance: Ampicillin, 100 μg/mL
  Growth temperature: 37°C
  Growth strain: DH5alpha
  Copy number: High Copy
Gene/Insert
  Gene/Insert name: Rab4
  Species: D. melanogaster (fly), Synthetic
  Insert size (bp): 789
  GenBank ID: NM_166240.3
  Entrez Gene: Rab4 (a.k.a. Dmel_CG4921, CG 4921, CG4921, DRAB4, DmRab4, Dmel\CG4921, Q7KY04, RAB4c, rab4)
  Promoter: CMV
  Tag / fusion protein: YFP (N terminal on insert)
  Cloning method: Restriction Enzyme; 5′ cloning site NheI (not destroyed); 3′ cloning site NotI (not destroyed)
  Sequencing primers: 5′ T7; 3′ BGH
Resource information
  A portion of this plasmid was derived from a plasmid made by: Matthew Scott Addgene #37690
Terms and licenses: Academic/Nonprofit Terms; Industry Terms: Not Available to Industry
Depositor comments: YFP Rab4 from Addgene 37690 was transferred to pcDNA3.1
How to cite: YFP Rab4 was a gift from Narasimhan Gautam (Addgene plasmid # 99018 ; http://n2t.net/addgene:99018 ; RRID:Addgene_99018)
