>Addgene plasmid #99018 | YFP Rab4 | depositor partial sequence | sequence record 181370 | YFP Rab4
NNGNNNCCAGGNNTGNCATGAGTAAAGGAGAAGAACTTTTCACTGGAGTTGTCCCAATTCTTGTTGAATT
AGATGGTGATGTTAATGGGCACAAATTTTCTGTCAGTGGAGAGGGTGAAGGTGATGCAACATACGGAAAA
CTTACCCTTAAATTTATTTGCACTACTGGAAAACTACCTGTTCCATGGCCAACACTTGTCACTACTTTCG
GTTATGGTCTTATGTGCTTTGCAAGATACCCAGATCATATGAAACAGCATGACTTTTTCAAGAGTGCCAT
GCCCGAAGGTTATGTACAGGAAAGAACTATATTTTTCAAAGATGACGGGAACTACAAGACACGTGCTGAA
GTCAAGTTTGAAGGTGATACCCTTGTTAATAGAATCGAGTTAAAAGGTATTGATTTTAAAGAAGATGGAA
ACATTCTTGGACACAAATTGGAGTACAACTATAACTCACACAATGTATACATCATGGCAGACAAACAAAA
GAATGGAATCAAAGTTAACTTCAAAATTAGACACAACATTGAAGATGGAAGCGTTCAACTAGCAGACCAT
TATCAACAAAATACTCCAATTGGCGATGGCCCTGTCCTTTTACCAGACAACCATTACCTGTCCTATCAAT
CTAAGCTTTCGAAAGATCCCAACGAAAAGAGAGACCACATGGTCCTTCTTGAGTTTGTAACAGCTGCTGG
GATTACACATGGCATGGATGAACTATACAAAAGATCTATGTCGGAAACATACGATTACCTGTTCAAGTTC
CTGATAATTGGCAGTGCTGGCAGCGGTAAGAGTTGTCTGTTGCATCACTTCATCGAGAGCAAGTTCAAAG
ACGACAGTTCGCACACCATCGGAGTGGAGTTCGGCTCGCGGATTGTGAACGTGGGCGGCAAGTCGGTAAA
GCTACAGATATGGGACACAGCCGGTCAGGAGAGATTCCGATCGGTGACAAGATCGTACTATCGCGGAGCA
GCCGGAGCTCTCCTGGTCTACGATGCCACTTCGCGGGACTCTTTCAATGCTTTGACAAACTGGCTGAATG
ATGCTCGCACTCTGGCCAGCCCAAACATTGTGATCCTTTTGGTGGGCAATAAAAAGGACTTGGAGGAGGC
GCGTGATGTGACCTTTCTGGAAGCAAGCACCTTTGCCCAAGAGAACGAGCTTATCTTCCTGGAGACGAGC
GCCAAGACGGGGGAGAATGTTGAAGAGGCCTTTCTCAAGTGCTCAAAGACCATACTGGCCAAAATTGAGA
CCGGAGAGCTGGATCCCGAGCGCATCGGCAGCGGTATTCAGTACGGCGGAGCTGCTCTCCGTAACTTACA
GACACGACAGCGCAGCATCAATAAGCCGGATTGCACCTGTCGCGTTTAAGCGGCCGCTCGAGTCTAGAGG
GCCCGTTAAACCCGCTGATCAGCCTCGANTTNCCTNCCCANNCGNNA
